>Addgene plasmid #144730 | TFORF3254 | addgene full sequence | sequence record 404358 | Addgene NGS Result
TTAATGTAGTCTTATGCAATACTCTTGTAGTCTTGCAACATGGTAACGATGAGTTAGCAACATGCCTTAC
AAGGAGAGAAAAAGCACCGTGCATGCCGATTGGTGGAAGTAAGGTGGTACGATCGTGCCTTATTAGGAAG
GCAACAGACGGGTCTGACATGGATTGGACGAACCACTGAATTGCCGCATTGCAGAGATATTGTATTTAAG
TGCCTAGCTCGATACATAAACGGGTCTCTCTGGTTAGACCAGATCTGAGCCTGGGAGCTCTCTGGCTAAC
TAGGGAACCCACTGCTTAAGCCTCAATAAAGCTTGCCTTGAGTGCTTCAAGTAGTGTGTGCCCGTCTGTT
GTGTGACTCTGGTAACTAGAGATCCCTCAGACCCTTTTAGTCAGTGTGGAAAATCTCTAGCAGTGGCGCC
CGAACAGGGACTTGAAAGCGAAAGGGAAACCAGAGGAGCTCTCTCGACGCAGGACTCGGCTTGCTGAAGC
GCGCACGGCAAGAGGCGAGGGGCGGCGACTGGTGAGTACGCCAAAAATTTTGACTAGCGGAGGCTAGAAG
GAGAGAGATGGGTGCGAGAGCGTCAGTATTAAGCGGGGGAGAATTAGATCGCGATGGGAAAAAATTCGGT
TAAGGCCAGGGGGAAAGAAAAAATATAAATTAAAACATATAGTATGGGCAAGCAGGGAGCTAGAACGATT
CGCAGTTAATCCTGGCCTGTTAGAAACATCAGAAGGCTGTAGACAAATACTGGGACAGCTACAACCATCC
CTTCAGACAGGATCAGAAGAACTTAGATCATTATATAATACAGTAGCAACCCTCTATTGTGTGCATCAAA
GGATAGAGATAAAAGACACCAAGGAAGCTTTAGACAAGATAGAGGAAGAGCAAAACAAAAGTAAGACCAC
CGCACAGCAAGCGGCCGCTGATCTTCAGACCTGGAGGAGGAGATATGAGGGACAATTGGAGAAGTGAATT
ATATAAATATAAAGTAGTAAAAATTGAACCATTAGGAGTAGCACCCACCAAGGCAAAGAGAAGAGTGGTG
CAGAGAGAAAAAAGAGCAGTGGGAATAGGAGCTTTGTTCCTTGGGTTCTTGGGAGCAGCAGGAAGCACTA
TGGGCGCAGCGTCAATGACGCTGACGGTACAGGCCAGACAATTATTGTCTGGTATAGTGCAGCAGCAGAA
CAATTTGCTGAGGGCTATTGAGGCGCAACAGCATCTGTTGCAACTCACAGTCTGGGGCATCAAGCAGCTC
CAGGCAAGAATCCTGGCTGTGGAAAGATACCTAAAGGATCAACAGCTCCTGGGGATTTGGGGTTGCTCTG
GAAAACTCATTTGCACCACTGCTGTGCCTTGGAATGCTAGTTGGAGTAATAAATCTCTGGAACAGATTTG
GAATCACACGACCTGGATGGAGTGGGACAGAGAAATTAACAATTACACAAGCTTAATACACTCCTTAATT
GAAGAATCGCAAAACCAGCAAGAAAAGAATGAACAAGAATTATTGGAATTAGATAAATGGGCAAGTTTGT
GGAATTGGTTTAACATAACAAATTGGCTGTGGTATATAAAATTATTCATAATGATAGTAGGAGGCTTGGT
AGGTTTAAGAATAGTTTTTGCTGTACTTTCTATAGTGAATAGAGTTAGGCAGGGATATTCACCATTATCG
TTTCAGACCCACCTCCCAACCCCGAGGGGACCCATGCATTGCATCTCAATTAGTCAGCAACCAGGTGTGG
AAAGTCCCCAGGCTCCCCAGCAGGCAGAAGTATGCAAAGCATGCGTCTCAATTAGTCAGCAACCATAGTC
CCGCCCCTAACTCCGCCCATCCCGCCCCTAACTCCGCCCAGTTCCGCCCATTCTCCGCCCCATGGCTGAC
TAATTTTTTTTATTTATGCAGAGGCCGAGGCCGCCTCGGCCTCTGAGCTATTCCAGAAGTAGTGAGGAGG
CTTTTTTGGAGGCCTAGGCTTTTGCAAAAAGCTTTCTAGAGGTACCACCGGAGCTTACCATGACCGAGTA
CAAGCCCACGGTGCGCCTCGCCACCCGCGACGACGTCCCCAGGGCCGTACGCACCCTCGCCGCCGCGTTC
GCCGACTACCCCGCCACGCGCCACACCGTCGATCCGGACCGCCACATCGAGCGGGTCACCGAGCTGCAAG
AACTCTTCCTCACGCGCGTCGGGCTCGACATCGGCAAGGTGTGGGTCGCGGACGACGGCGCCGCCGTGGC
GGTCTGGACCACGCCGGAGAGCGTCGAAGCGGGGGCGGTGTTCGCCGAGATCGGCCCGCGCATGGCCGAG
TTGAGCGGTTCCCGGCTGGCCGCGCAGCAACAGATGGAAGGCCTCCTGGCGCCGCACCGGCCCAAGGAGC
CCGCGTGGTTCCTGGCCACCGTCGGCGTCTCGCCCGACCACCAGGGCAAGGGTCTGGGCAGCGCCGTCGT
GCTCCCCGGAGTGGAGGCGGCCGAGCGCGCCGGGGTGCCCGCCTTCCTGGAGACCTCCGCGCCCCGCAAC
CTCCCCTTCTACGAGCGGCTCGGCTTCACCGTCACCGCCGACGTCGAGGTGCCCGAAGGACCGCGCACCT
GGTGCATGACCCGCAAGCCCGGTGCCAGTTAACGAATTCTAGATCTTGAGACAAATGGCAGTATTCATCC
ACAATTTTAAAAGAAAAGGGGGGATTGGGGGGTACAGTGCAGGGGAAAGAATAGTAGACATAATAGCAAC
AGACATACAAACTAAAGAATTACAAAAACAAATTACAAAAATTCAAAATTTTCGGGTTTATTACAGGGAC
AGCAGAGATCCACTTTGGCGCCGGCTCGAGGCCTGCAGGTGCAAAGATGGATAAAGTTTTAAACAGAGAG
GAATCTTTGCAGCTAATGGACCTTCTAGGTCTTGAAAGGAGTGGGAATTGGCTCCGGTGCCCGTCAGTGG
GCAGAGCGCACATCGCCCACAGTCCCCGAGAAGTTGGGGGGAGGGGTCGGCAATTGAACCGGTGCCTAGA
GAAGGTGGCGCGGGGTAAACTGGGAAAGTGATGTCGTGTACTGGCTCCGCCTTTTTCCCGAGGGTGGGGG
AGAACCGTATATAAGTGCAGTAGTCGCCGTGAACGTTCTTTTTCGCAACGGGTTTGCCGCCAGAACACAG
GTAAGTGCCGTGTGTGGTTCCCGCGGGCCTGGCCTCTTTACGGGTTATGGCCCTTGCGTGCCTTGAATTA
CTTCCACCTGGCTGCAGTACGTGATTCTTGATCCCGAGCTTCGGGTTGGAAGTGGGTGGGAGAGTTCGAG
GCCTTGCGCTTAAGGAGCCCCTTCGCCTCGTGCTTGAGTTGAGGCCTGGCCTGGGCGCTGGGGCCGCCGC
GTGCGAATCTGGTGGCACCTTCGCGCCTGTCTCGCTGCTTTCGATAAGTCTCTAGCCATTTAAAATTTTT
GATGACCTGCTGCGACGCTTTTTTTCTGGCAAGATAGTCTTGTAAATGCGGGCCAAGATCTGCACACTGG
TATTTCGGTTTTTGGGGCCGCGGGCGGCGACGGGGCCCGTGCGTCCCAGCGCACATGTTCGGCGAGGCGG
GGCCTGCGAGCGCGGCCACCGAGAATCGGACGGGGGTAGTCTCAAGCTGGCCGGCCTGCTCTGGTGCCTG
GCCTCGCGCCGCCGTGTATCGCCCCGCCCTGGGCGGCAAGGCTGGCCCGGTCGGCACCAGTTGCGTGAGC
GGAAAGATGGCCGCTTCCCGGCCCTGCTGCAGGGAGCTCAAAATGGAGGACGCGGCGCTCGGGAGAGCGG
GCGGGTGAGTCACCCACACAAAGGAAAAGGGCCTTTCCGTCCTCAGCCGTCGCTTCATGTGACTCCACGG
AGTACCGGGCGCCGTCCAGGCACCTCGATTAGTTCTCGAGCTTTTGGAGTACGTCGTCTTTAGGTTGGGG
GGAGGGGTTTTATGCGATGGAGTTTCCCCACACTGAGTGGGTGGAGACTGAAGTTAGGCCAGCTTGGCAC
TTGATGTAATTCTCCTTGGAATTTGCCCTTTTTGAGTTTGGATCTTGGTTCATTCTCAAGCCTCAGACAG
TGGTTCAAAGTTTTTTTCTTCCATTTCAGGTGTCGTGAGGCTAGCACCGCCACCATGTCTGAGACTCCTG
CTCAGTGTAGCATTAAGCAGGAACGAATTTCATATACACCTCCAGAGAGCCCAGTGCCGAGTTACGCTTC
CTCGACGCCACTTCATGTTCCAGTGCCTCGAGCGCTCAGGATGGAGGAAGACTCGATCCGCCTGCCTGCG
CACCTGCGCTTGCAGCCAATTTACTGGAGCAGGGATGACGTAGCCCAGTGGCTCAAGTGGGCTGAAAATG
AGTTTTCTTTAAGGCCAATTGACAGCAACACGTTTGAAATGAATGGCAAAGCTCTCCTGCTGCTGACCAA
AGAGGACTTTCGCTATCGATCTCCTCATTCAGGTGATGTGCTCTATGAACTCCTTCAGCATATTCTGAAG
CAGAGGAAACCTCGGATTCTTTTTTCACCATTCTTCCACCCTGGAAACTCTATACACACACAGCCGGAGG
TCATACTGCATCAGAACCATGAAGAAGATAACTGTGTCCAGAGGACCCCCAGGCCATCCGTGGATAATGT
GCACCATAACCCTCCCACCATTGAACTGTTGCACCGCTCCAGGTCACCTATCACGACAAATCACCGGCCT
TCTCCTGACCCCGAGCAGCGGCCCCTCCGGTCCCCCCTGGACAACATGATCCGCCGCCTCTCCCCGGCTG
AGAGAGCTCAGGGACCCAGGCCGCACCAGGAGAACAACCACCAGGAGTCCTACCCTCTGTCAGTGTCTCC
CATGGAGAATAATCACTGCCCAGCGTCCTCCGAGTCCCACCCGAAGCCATCCAGCCCCCGGCAGGAGAGC
ACACGCGTGATCCAGCTGATGCCCAGCCCCATCATGCACCCTCTGATCCTGAACCCCCGGCACTCCGTGG
ATTTCAAACAGTCCAGGCTCTCCGAGGACGGGCTGCATAGGGAAGGGAAGCCCATCAACCTCTCTCATCG
GGAAGACCTGGCTTACATGAACCACATCATGGTCTCTGTCTCCCCGCCTGAAGAGCACGCCATGCCCATT
GGGAGAATAGCAGACTGTAGACTGCTTTGGGATTACGTCTATCAGTTGCTTTCTGACAGCCGGTACGAAA
ACTTCATCCGATGGGAGGACAAAGAATCCAAAATATTCCGGATAGTGGATCCCAACGGACTGGCTCGACT
GTGGGGAAACCATAAGAACAGAACAAACATGACCTATGAGAAAATGTCCAGAGCCCTGCGCCACTACTAC
AAACTAAACATTATCAGGAAGGAGCCAGGACAAAGGCTTTTGTTCAGGTTTATGAAAACCCCAGATGAAA
TCATGAGTGGCCGAACAGACCGTCTGGAGCACCTAGAGTCCCAGGAGCTGGATGAACAAATATACCAAGA
AGATGAATGCTAGTAATGAACTAGTCCGTAACTTGAAAGTATTTCGATTTCTTGGCTTTATATATCTTGT
GGAAAGGACGACCTCCGCACGACCGATTCAGTGTCACGCGTTAAGTCGACAATCAACCTCTGGATTACAA
AATTTGTGAAAGATTGACTGGTATTCTTAACTATGTTGCTCCTTTTACGCTATGTGGATACGCTGCTTTA
ATGCCTTTGTATCATGCTATTGCTTCCCGTATGGCTTTCATTTTCTCCTCCTTGTATAAATCCTGGTTGC
TGTCTCTTTATGAGGAGTTGTGGCCCGTTGTCAGGCAACGTGGCGTGGTGTGCACTGTGTTTGCTGACGC
AACCCCCACTGGTTGGGGCATTGCCACCACCTGTCAGCTCCTTTCCGGGACTTTCGCTTTCCCCCTCCCT
ATTGCCACGGCGGAACTCATCGCCGCCTGCCTTGCCCGCTGCTGGACAGGGGCTCGGCTGTTGGGCACTG
ACAATTCCGTGGTGTTGTCGGGGAAATCATCGTCCTTTCCTTGGCTGCTCGCCTGTGTTGCCACCTGGAT
TCTGCGCGGGACGTCCTTCTGCTACGTCCCTTCGGCCCTCAATCCAGCGGACCTTCCTTCCCGCGGCCTG
CTGCCGGCTCTGCGGCCTCTTCCGCGTCTTCGCCTTCGCCCTCAGACGAGTCGGATCTCCCTTTGGGCCG
CCTCCCCGCGTCGACTTTAAGACCAATGACTTACAAGGCAGCTGTAGATCTTAGCCACTTTTTAAAAGAA
AAGGGGGGACTGGAAGGGCTAATTCACTCCCAACGAAGACAAGATCTGCTTTTTGCTTGTACTGGGTCTC
TCTGGTTAGACCAGATCTGAGCCTGGGAGCTCTCTGGCTAACTAGGGAACCCACTGCTTAAGCCTCAATA
AAGCTTGCCTTGAGTGCTTCAAGTAGTGTGTGCCCGTCTGTTGTGTGACTCTGGTAACTAGAGATCCCTC
AGACCCTTTTAGTCAGTGTGGAAAATCTCTAGCAGTACGTATAGTAGTTCATGTCATCTTATTATTCAGT
ATTTATAACTTGCAAAGAAATGAATATCAGAGAGTGAGAGGAACTTGTTTATTGCAGCTTATAATGGTTA
CAAATAAAGCAATAGCATCACAAATTTCACAAATAAAGCATTTTTTTCACTGCATTCTAGTTGTGGTTTG
TCCAAACTCATCAATGTATCTTATCATGTCTGGCTCTAGCTATCCCGCCCCTAACTCCGCCCATCCCGCC
CCTAACTCCGCCCAGTTCCGCCCATTCTCCGCCCCATGGCTGACTAATTTTTTTTATTTATGCAGAGGCC
GAGGCCGCCTCGGCCTCTGAGCTATTCCAGAAGTAGTGAGGAGGCTTTTTTGGAGGCCTAGGGACGTACC
CAATTCGCCCTATAGTGAGTCGTATTACGCGCGCTCACTGGCCGTCGTTTTACAACGTCGTGACTGGGAA
AACCCTGGCGTTACCCAACTTAATCGCCTTGCAGCACATCCCCCTTTCGCCAGCTGGCGTAATAGCGAAG
AGGCCCGCACCGATCGCCCTTCCCAACAGTTGCGCAGCCTGAATGGCGAATGGG
[124 nt withheld, positions 7055-7178]
C
[91 nt withheld, positions 7180-7270]
A
[49 nt withheld, positions 7272-7320]
CCTTTGACGTTGGAGTCCACGTTCTTT
[37 nt withheld, positions 7348-7384]
ACCCTATCTCGGTCTATTCTTTTGATTTATAAGGGATTTTGCCGATTTCGGCCTATTGGTTAAAAAATGA
GCTGATTTAACAAAAATTTAACGCGAATTTTAACAAAATATTAACGCTTACAATTTAGGTGGCACTTTTC
GGGGAAATGTGCGCGGAACCCCTATTTGTTTATTTTTCTAAATACATTCAAATATGTATCCGCTCATGAG
ACAATAACCCTGATAAATGCTTCAATAATATTGAAAAAGGAAGAGTATGAGTATTCAACATTTCCGTGTC
GCCCTTATTCCCTTTTTTGCGGCATTTTGCCTTCCTGTTTTTGCTCACCCAGAAACGCTGGTGAAAGTAA
AAGATGCTGAAGATCAGTTGGGTGCACGAGTGGGTTACATCGAACTGGATCTCAACAGCGGTAAGATCCT
TGAGAGTTTTCGCCCCGAAGAACGTTTTCCAATGATGAGCACTTTTAAAGTTCTGCTATGTGGCGCGGTA
TTATCCCGTATTGACGCCGGGCAAGAGCAACTCGGTCGCCGCATACACTATTCTCAGAATGACTTGGTTG
AGTACTCACCAGTCACAGAAAAGCATCTTACGGATGGCATGACAGTAAGAGAATTATGCAGTGCTGCCAT
AACCATGAGTGATAACACTGCGGCCAACTTACTTCTGACAACGATCGGAGGACCGAAGGAGCTAACCGCT
TTTTTGCACAACATGGGGGATCATGTAACTCGCCTTGATCGTTGGGAACCGGAGCTGAATGAAGCCATAC
CAAACGACGAGCGTGACACCACGATGCCTGTAGCAATGGCAACAACGTTGCGCAAACTATTAACTGGCGA
ACTACTTACTCTAGCTTCCCGGCAACAATTAATAGACTGGATGGAGGCGGATAAAGTTGCAGGACCACTT
CTGCGCTCGGCCCTTCCGGCTGGCTGGTTTATTGCTGATAAATCTGGAGCCGGTGAGCGTGGGTCTCGCG
GTATCATTGCAGCACTGGGGCCAGATGGTAAGCCCTCCCGTATCGTAGTTATCTACACGACGGGGAGTCA
GGCAACTATGGATGAACGAAATAGACAGATCGCTGAGATAGGTGCCTCACTGATTAAGCATTGGTAACTG
TCAGACCAAGTTTACTCATATATACTTTAGATTGATTTAAAACTTCATTTTTAATTTAAAAGGATCTAGG
TGAAGATCCTTTTTGATAATCTCATGACCAAAATCCCTTAACGTGAGTTTTCGTTCCACTGAGCGTCAGA
CCCCGTAGAAAAGATCAAAGGATCTTCTTGAGATCCTTTTTTTCTGCGCGTAATCTGCTGCTTGCAAACA
AAAAAACCACCGCTACCAGCGGTGGTTTGTTTGCCGGATCAAGAGCTACCAACTCTTTTTCCGAAGGTAA
CTGGCTTCAGCAGAGCGCAGATACCAAATACTGTTCTTCTAGTGTAGCCGTAGTTAGGCCACCACTTCAA
GAACTCTGTAGCACCGCCTACATACCTCGCTCTGCTAATCCTGTTACCAGTGGCTGCTGCCAGTGGCGAT
AAGTCGTGTCTTACCGGGTTGGACTCAAGACGATAGTTACCGGATAAGGCGCAGCGGTCGGGCTGAACGG
GGGGTTCGTGCACACAGCCCAGCTTGGAGCGAACGACCTACACCGAACTGAGATACCTACAGCGTGAGCT
ATGAGAAAGCGCCACGCTTCCCGAAGGGAGAAAGGCGGACAGGTATCCGGTAAGCGGCAGGGTCGGAACA
GGAGAGCGCACGAGGGAGCTTCCAGGGGGAAACGCCTGGTATCTTTATAGTCCTGTCGGGTTTCGCCACC
TCTGACTTGAGCGTCGATTTTTGTGATGCTCGTCAGGGGGGCGGAGCCTATGGAAAAACGCCAGCAACGC
GGCCTTTTTACGGTTCCTGGCCTTTTGCTGGCCTTTTGCTCACATGTTCTTTCCTGCGTTATCCCCTGAT
TCTGTGGATAACCGTATTACCGCCTTTGAGTGAGCTGATACCGCTCGCCGCAGCCGAACGACCGAGCGCA
GCGAGTCAGTGAGCGAGGAAGCGGAAGAGCGCCCAATACGCAAACCGCCTCTCCCCGCGCGTTGGCCGAT
TCATTAATGCAGCTGGCACGACAGGTTTCCCGACTGGAAAGCGGGCAGTGAGCGCAACGCAATTAATGTG
AGTTAGCTCACTCATTAGGCACCCCAGGCTTTACACTTTATGCTTCCGGCTCGTATGTTGTGTGGAATTG
TGAGCGGATAACAATTTCACACAGGAAACAGCTATGACCATGATTACGCCAAGCGCGCAATTAACCCTCA
CTAAAGGGAACAAAAGCTGGAGCTGCAAGC
Features (pLannotate 1.2.2; 31 found; start..end, strand, type, name):
      5..231     +  promoter       RSV promoter: Rous sarcoma virus enhancer/promoter
    232..412     +  LTR            5' LTR (truncated): truncated 5' long terminal repeat (LTR) from HIV-1
    459..584     +  misc_feature   HIV-1 Ψ: packaging signal of human immunodeficiency virus type 1
    568..931     +  CDS            HIV-1 gag (fragment): gag protein from human immunodeficiency virus 1; gag
   1077..1310    +  misc_feature   RRE: The Rev response element (RRE) of HIV-1 allows for Rev-dependent mRNA export from the nucleus to the cytoplasm.
   1687..1713    +  CDS            Rev (fragment): human immunodeficiency virus 1 (HIV-1) Rev protein; rev; enhances nuclear export of unspliced and incompletely spliced viral mRNAs
   1720..1743    +  promoter       SV40 promoter (fragment): SV40 early promoter
   1744..1815    +  promoter       SV40 promoter (fragment): SV40 enhancer and early promoter
   1839..1974    +  rep_origin     SV40 ori: SV40 origin of replication
   2020..2616    +  CDS            PuroR (fragment): puromycin N-acetyltransferase; pac from Streptomyces; confers resistance to puromycin
   2665..2782    +  misc_feature   cPPT/CTS: central polypurine tract and central termination sequence of HIV-1
   2847..2913    +  CDS            small t antigen (fragment): SV40 (simian virus 40) small t antigen
   2920..4098    +  promoter       EF-1α promoter: strong constitutive promoter for human elongation factor EF-1α
   4115..5470    +  CDS            ETV6: ETV6_HUMAN - Also known as TEL, TEL1. Experimental evidence at protein level: Swiss-Prot protein existence level 1. Transcriptional repressor; binds to the DNA sequence 5'- CCGGAAGT-3'. Plays a role in hematopoiesis and malignant transformation. From Homo sapiens (Human).
   5486..5539    +  promoter       U6 promoter (fragment): RNA polymerase III promoter for human U6 snRNA
   5581..6169    +  misc_feature   WPRE: woodchuck hepatitis virus posttranscriptional regulatory element
   6220..6239    +  misc_feature   cPPT/CTS (fragment): central polypurine tract and central termination sequence of HIV-1
   6241..6474    +  LTR            3' LTR (ΔU3): self-inactivating 3' long terminal repeat (LTR) from HIV-1
   6552..6673    +  polyA_signal   SV40 poly(A) signal: SV40 polyadenylation signal
   6713..6848    +  rep_origin     SV40 ori: SV40 origin of replication
   6869..6887    -  promoter       T7 promoter: promoter for bacteriophage T7 RNA polymerase
   6895..7050    +  CDS            lacZα (fragment): LacZα fragment of β-galactosidase; lacZ fragment
   7055..7483    +  rep_origin     f1 ori (sequence partly withheld): f1 bacteriophage origin of replication; arrow indicates direction of (+) strand synthesis
   7536..7640    +  promoter       AmpR promoter: bla
   7641..8501    +  CDS            AmpR: β-lactamase; bla; confers resistance to ampicillin, carbenicillin, and related antibiotics
   8672..9260    +  rep_origin     ori: high-copy-number ColE1/pMB1/pBR322/pUC origin of replication
   9443..9535    +  CDS            lacI (fragment): lac repressor; lacI; The lac repressor binds to the lac operator to inhibit transcription in E. coli. This inhibition can be relieved by adding lactose or isopropyl-β-D-thiogalactopyranoside (IPTG).
   9548..9569    +  protein_bind   CAP binding site: CAP binding activates transcription in the presence of cAMP. E. coli catabolite activator protein
   9584..9614    +  promoter       lac promoter: promoter for the E. coli lac operon
   9622..9638    +  protein_bind   lac operator: The lac repressor binds to the lac operator to inhibit transcription in E. coli. This inhibition can be relieved by adding lactose or isopropyl-β-D-thiogalactopyranoside (IPTG). lac repressor encoded by lacI
   9683..9701    +  promoter       T3 promoter: promoter for bacteriophage T3 RNA polymerase
