[The description below was written by a language model from this plasmid's Addgene catalogue record and pLannotate feature annotations shown in this document.]
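Description:
TFORF3254 is a lentiviral mammalian expression plasmid built on the pLX_TRC317 backbone, carrying the human ETV6 open reading frame (also known as TEL; based on a RefSeq transcript and made by gene synthesis) as one member of a barcoded transcription factor ORF collection. In bacteria it is maintained through a high-copy ColE1/pUC-type origin and selected with ampicillin via the bla gene. An f1 origin and remnants of a lac/T7/T3 cloning region are also present in the backbone. The depositor warns that recombination can occur, as is common for plasmids with repeated LTR sequences.

The viral portion has a third-generation, self-inactivating layout: an RSV promoter drives a truncated HIV-1 5' LTR, followed by the Ψ packaging signal with a gag fragment, the Rev response element, a cPPT/CTS and a ΔU3 3' LTR with a downstream SV40 polyadenylation signal. Within the transfer cassette, an SV40 early promoter/origin drives puromycin N-acetyltransferase for selection of transduced cells, and a separate EF-1α promoter drives constitutive ETV6 expression, with a WPRE downstream to enhance transcript stability and expression. ETV6 is an ETS-family transcriptional repressor involved in hematopoiesis and malignant transformation. The record states that each ORF is paired with a unique 24-bp barcode. This barcode is not annotated as such in the feature table, although a short U6 promoter-like fragment sits between the ORF and the WPRE. The barcode allows the transcription factor to be identified by sequencing in pooled overexpression screens, such as those probing directed cell differentiation.
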