Addgene plasmid #144730: TFORF3254
Purpose: Lentiviral vector for overexpressing transcription factor ORFs with unique 24-bp barcodes. Barcodes facilitate identification of transcription factors in pooled screens.
Depositing lab: Feng Zhang. Depositing organization: Broad Institute. Publication: A transcription factor atlas of directed differentiation. Joung J, Ma S, Tay T, Geiger-Schuller KR, Kirchgatterer PC, Verdine VK, Guo B, Arias-Garcia MA, Allen WE, Singh A, Kuksenko O, Abudayyeh OO, Gootenberg JS, Fu Z, Macrae RK, Buenrostro JD, Regev A, Zhang F. Cell. 2023 Jan 5;186(1):209-229.e26. doi: 10.1016/j.cell.2022.11.026. PubMed 36608654.
Backbone
  Vector backbone: pLX_TRC317
  Backbone manufacturer: Broad Institute Genetic Perturbation Platform
  Backbone size w/o insert (bp): 8264
  Vector type: Mammalian Expression, Lentiviral
  Selectable markers: Puromycin
Growth in bacteria
  Bacterial resistance: Ampicillin, 100 μg/mL
  Growth temperature: 37°C
  Growth strain: NEB Stable
  Copy number: High Copy
Gene/Insert
  Gene/Insert name: ETV6
  Species: H. sapiens (human)
  Insert size (bp): 1460
  Entrez Gene: ETV6 (a.k.a. TEL, TEL/ABL, THC5)
  Promoter: EF1a
  Cloning method: Unknown
  Sequencing primers: 5′ GGGTGGAGACTGAAGTTAGGCCAG; 3′ CACATAGCGTAAAAGGAGCAACATAG
Resource information
  A portion of this plasmid was derived from a plasmid made by: Genewiz synthesis
Terms and licenses: Academic/Nonprofit Terms; Industry Terms: Not Available to Industry
Depositor comments: NM_001987.4 . The transcription factor ORF portion of this plasmid was synthesized by Genewiz. Please test multiple small colonies in case of plasmid recombination. To make this collection available in a timely manner, a portion of this collection was not fully sequenced by Addgene. If an Addgene verified full plasmid sequence is not available, please contact us prior to placing an order to request the full sequence.
How to cite: TFORF3254 was a gift from Feng Zhang (Addgene plasmid # 144730 ; http://n2t.net/addgene:144730 ; RRID:Addgene_144730)
