>Addgene plasmid #144730 | TFORF3254 | depositor partial sequence | sequence record 286305 | Insert
ACCGCCACCATGTCTGAGACTCCTGCTCAGTGTAGCATTAAGCAGGAACGAATTTCATATACACCTCCAG
AGAGCCCAGTGCCGAGTTACGCTTCCTCGACGCCACTTCATGTTCCAGTGCCTCGAGCGCTCAGGATGGA
GGAAGACTCGATCCGCCTGCCTGCGCACCTGCGCTTGCAGCCAATTTACTGGAGCAGGGATGACGTAGCC
CAGTGGCTCAAGTGGGCTGAAAATGAGTTTTCTTTAAGGCCAATTGACAGCAACACGTTTGAAATGAATG
GCAAAGCTCTCCTGCTGCTGACCAAAGAGGACTTTCGCTATCGATCTCCTCATTCAGGTGATGTGCTCTA
TGAACTCCTTCAGCATATTCTGAAGCAGAGGAAACCTCGGATTCTTTTTTCACCATTCTTCCACCCTGGA
AACTCTATACACACACAGCCGGAGGTCATACTGCATCAGAACCATGAAGAAGATAACTGTGTCCAGAGGA
CCCCCAGGCCATCCGTGGATAATGTGCACCATAACCCTCCCACCATTGAACTGTTGCACCGCTCCAGGTC
ACCTATCACGACAAATCACCGGCCTTCTCCTGACCCCGAGCAGCGGCCCCTCCGGTCCCCCCTGGACAAC
ATGATCCGCCGCCTCTCCCCGGCTGAGAGAGCTCAGGGACCCAGGCCGCACCAGGAGAACAACCACCAGG
AGTCCTACCCTCTGTCAGTGTCTCCCATGGAGAATAATCACTGCCCAGCGTCCTCCGAGTCCCACCCGAA
GCCATCCAGCCCCCGGCAGGAGAGCACACGCGTGATCCAGCTGATGCCCAGCCCCATCATGCACCCTCTG
ATCCTGAACCCCCGGCACTCCGTGGATTTCAAACAGTCCAGGCTCTCCGAGGACGGGCTGCATAGGGAAG
GGAAGCCCATCAACCTCTCTCATCGGGAAGACCTGGCTTACATGAACCACATCATGGTCTCTGTCTCCCC
GCCTGAAGAGCACGCCATGCCCATTGGGAGAATAGCAGACTGTAGACTGCTTTGGGATTACGTCTATCAG
TTGCTTTCTGACAGCCGGTACGAAAACTTCATCCGATGGGAGGACAAAGAATCCAAAATATTCCGGATAG
TGGATCCCAACGGACTGGCTCGACTGTGGGGAAACCATAAGAACAGAACAAACATGACCTATGAGAAAAT
GTCCAGAGCCCTGCGCCACTACTACAAACTAAACATTATCAGGAAGGAGCCAGGACAAAGGCTTTTGTTC
AGGTTTATGAAAACCCCAGATGAAATCATGAGTGGCCGAACAGACCGTCTGGAGCACCTAGAGTCCCAGG
AGCTGGATGAACAAATATACCAAGAAGATGAATGCTAGTAATGAACTAGTCCGTAACTTGAAAGTATTTC
GATTTCTTGGCTTTATATATCTTGTGGAAAGGACGACCTCCGCACGACCGATTCAGTGTC
