>Addgene plasmid #144730 | TFORF3254 | depositor partial sequence | sequence record 286306 | Barcode
CCTCCGCACGACCGATTCAGTGTC
